>Addgene plasmid #14121 | pcDNA3-HtrA2-EGFP | addgene partial sequence | sequence record 20275 | T7 5'-TAATACGACTCACTATAGGG-3'
CTGCGCCGAGGGCGGGGCGGGGTGCAGGCTGGAGCCTTCGGGCATGGCGGGCTTTGGGGGGCATTCGCTG
GGGGAGGAGACCCCGTTTGACCCCTGACCTCCGGGCCCTGCTGACGTCAGGAACTTCTGACCCCCGGGCC
CGAGTGACTTATGGGACCCCCAGTCTCTGGGCCCGGTTGTCTGTTGGGGTCACTGAACCCCGAGCATGCC
TGACGTCTGGGACCCCGGGTCCCCGGGCACAACTGACTGCGGTGACCCCAGATACCAGGACCCGGGAGGC
CTCAGAGAACTCTGGAACCCGTTCGCGCGCGTGGCTGGCGGTGGCGCTGGGCGCTGGGGGGGCAGTGCTG
TTGTTGTGGTGGGGCGGGGGTCG
