[The description below was written by a language model from this plasmid's Addgene catalogue record.]
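Description:
pcDNA3-HtrA2-EGFP is a mammalian expression plasmid built on the pcDNA3 backbone (about 5.4 kb without insert). It carries the human serine protease HtrA2, also known as Omi (gene HTRA2, alias PARK13/PRSS25), fused at its C terminus to EGFP. The insert is recorded as roughly 2.1 kb, a size consistent with the HtrA2 coding region plus the EGFP tag. It was introduced by restriction cloning using KpnI at both the 5′ and 3′ junctions, and the record does not say whether those sites survive. The plasmid is maintained in E. coli as a high-copy construct under ampicillin selection.

No feature table accompanies the entry, so the regulatory elements are not explicitly listed. pcDNA3 vectors generally drive the insert from the CMV immediate-early promoter with a downstream polyadenylation signal, and they carry a neomycin resistance cassette that allows G418 selection of stable mammalian lines. The T7 and SP6 sequencing primers named in the record match the phage promoters that flank the pcDNA3 polylinker.

Placing EGFP at the C terminus leaves the N-terminal end of HtrA2 free. This matters because that region of the protein is known to contain its mitochondrial targeting information and is processed to expose the motif that engages inhibitor-of-apoptosis proteins. The associated publication concerns HtrA2 regulating apoptosis by binding XIAP through a reaper-like motif. The construct is therefore suited to transfection experiments that follow the localisation and redistribution of HtrA2 in live or fixed mammalian cells by fluorescence, and to overexpression studies of its role in cell death.
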