Addgene plasmid #14121: pcDNA3-HtrA2-EGFP
Depositing lab: L. Miguel Martins. Depositing organization: MRC Toxicology Unit (Inactive). Publication: The serine protease Omi/HtrA2 regulates apoptosis by binding XIAP through a reaper-like motif. Martins LM, Iaccarino I, Tenev T, Gschmeissner S, Totty NF, Lemoine NR, Savopoulos J, Gray CW, Creasy CL, Dingwall C, Downward J. J Biol Chem. 2002 Jan 4. 277(1):439-44. 10.1074/jbc.M109784200 PubMed 11602612.
Backbone
  Vector backbone: pcDNA3
  Backbone size w/o insert (bp): 5442
  Vector type: Mammalian Expression
Growth in bacteria
  Bacterial resistance: Ampicillin, 100 μg/mL
  Growth temperature: 37°C
  Growth strain: DH5alpha
  Copy number: High Copy
Gene/Insert
  Gene/Insert name: HtrA2 (alt name: Omi)
  Species: H. sapiens (human)
  Insert size (bp): 2120
  GenBank ID: NM_013247
  Entrez Gene: HTRA2 (a.k.a. MGCA8, OMI, PARK13, PRSS25)
  Tag / fusion protein: EGFP (C terminal on insert)
  Cloning method: Restriction Enzyme; 5′ cloning site KpnI (unknown if destroyed); 3′ cloning site KpnI (unknown if destroyed)
  Sequencing primers: 5′ T7; 3′ SP6
Terms and licenses: Academic/Nonprofit Terms; Industry Terms: Not Available to Industry
How to cite: pcDNA3-HtrA2-EGFP was a gift from L. Miguel Martins (Addgene plasmid # 14121 ; http://n2t.net/addgene:14121 ; RRID:Addgene_14121)
